Addgene plasmid #126240: pGWB14-LYX022
Purpose: With a Nicotiana benthamiana transcription factor in PGWB14 backbone, for Agrobacterium mediated transient or stable expression corresponding transcription factor fused with a C-terminal HA tag.
Depositing lab: Silin Zhong. Depositing organization: Chinese University of Hong Kong.
Backbone
  Vector backbone: pGWB14
  Vector type: Plant Expression
  Selectable markers: Hygromycin
Growth in bacteria
  Bacterial resistance: Kanamycin, 50 μg/mL
  Growth temperature: 37°C
  Growth strain: DH5alpha
  Copy number: Low Copy
Gene/Insert
  Gene/Insert name: Niben101Scf00163g22002.1
  Species: Nicotiana benthamiana
  Promoter: CaMV 35S
  Tag / fusion protein: HA (C terminal on insert)
  Cloning method: Gibson Cloning
Terms and licenses: Academic/Nonprofit Terms; Industry Terms: Not Available to Industry
How to cite: pGWB14-LYX022 was a gift from Silin Zhong (Addgene plasmid # 126240 ; http://n2t.net/addgene:126240 ; RRID:Addgene_126240)
