[The description below was written by a language model from this plasmid's Addgene catalogue record and pLannotate feature annotations shown in this document.]
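Description:
pGWB14-LYX022 is a plant binary expression vector built on the pGWB14 backbone for Agrobacterium-mediated transient or stable expression of a Nicotiana benthamiana transcription factor. The roughly 15.4 kb plasmid carries the broad-host-range IncP replication system (oriV with the trans-acting trfA replication protein), consistent with its low copy number, plus oriT and traJ for conjugal mobilisation, allowing it to be maintained in both E. coli and Agrobacterium. Bacterial selection is by kanamycin (aphA-3 KanR). The backbone also contains various remnants (partial tetracycline resistance genes, an IS1 element, and fragments of ColE1 ori, lacZα and M13 ori) that are not expected to be functional parts of the design.

Between the nopaline-type right and left T-DNA borders lie three plant expression units. The main cassette places the insert, Niben101Scf00163g22002.1, under the constitutive CaMV 35S promoter, flanked by Gateway attB1 and attB2 sites and fused in frame at its C terminus to a 3xHA epitope tag, followed by the NOS terminator. The record lists Gibson assembly as the cloning method. The coding sequence is annotated by similarity to ERF5 of Nicotiana sylvestris, a GCC-box-binding ethylene response factor implicated in stress-responsive transcription. A second 35S-driven cassette, not mentioned in the catalogue fields, encodes the tomato bushy stunt virus P19 silencing suppressor with a CaMV polyadenylation signal. P19 binds siRNAs and typically boosts transgene expression in agroinfiltrated leaves. A third, oppositely oriented cassette expresses the hygromycin phosphotransferase gene from a 35S promoter with a NOS terminator, for selecting stable transformants. The HA tag allows detection or immunoprecipitation of the expressed factor.
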