Features (pLannotate 1.2.2; 36 found; start..end, strand, type, name):
      3..89      -  CDS            traI (fragment): TRAI6_ECOLX - Experimental evidence at protein level: Swiss-Prot protein existence level 1. The initiation process of transfer DNA synthesis requires the interaction of at least three plasmid-specific components (TraH, I, and J) at the transfer origin resulting in the assembly of a specialised nucleoprotein complex - the relaxosome. Site- and strand-specific cleavage at the transfer origin is dependent on TraI and TraJ. From Escherichia coli.
    127..498     -  CDS            traJ: oriT-recognizing protein; traJ
    531..640     -  oriT           oriT: incP origin of transfer
    772..962     +  rep_origin     ori (fragment): high-copy-number ColE1/pMB1/pBR322/pUC origin of replication
   1321..1971    -  CDS            TetR: tetracycline resistance regulatory protein; tetR
   2077..2326    +  CDS            TcR (fragment): tetracycline efflux protein; tetA; confers resistance to tetracycline
   2436..2460    -  misc_feature   RB T-DNA repeat: right border repeat from nopaline C58 T-DNA
   2490..2508    +  misc_feature   MCS (fragment): pUC18/19 multiple cloning site
   2559..2904    +  promoter       CaMV 35S promoter: strong constitutive promoter from cauliflower mosaic virus
   2856..2902    +  promoter       minimal CaMV 35S promoter: minimal 35S promoter from cauliflower mosaic virus
   2914..2932    -  misc_feature   MCS (fragment): pUC18/19 multiple cloning site
   2943..3458    +  CDS            P19_TBSVC: Experimental evidence at protein level: Swiss-Prot protein existence level 1. Acts as a suppressor of RNA-mediated gene silencing, also known as post-transcriptional gene silencing (PTGS), a mechanism of plant viral defense that limits the accumulation of viral RNAs. Binds to short interfering RNAs (siRNAs) with high affinity. Acts as a molecular caliper to specifically select siRNAs based on the length of the duplex region of the RNA (By similarity). From Tomato bushy stunt virus (strain Cherry) (TBSV).
   3531..3707    +  polyA_signal   CaMV poly(A) signal: cauliflower mosaic virus polyadenylation signal
   4210..4551    +  promoter       CaMV 35S promoter: strong constitutive promoter from cauliflower mosaic virus
   4562..4586    +  protein_bind   attB1: mutant version of attB; recombination site for the Gateway® BP reaction BP Clonase™
   4598..5458    +  CDS            ERF5: ERF5_NICSY - Also known as ERF-4, ERF4. Experimental evidence at transcript level: Swiss-Prot protein existence level 2. Transcription factor that binds to the GCC-box pathogenesis- related promoter element. Involved in the regulation of gene expression by stress factors and by components of stress signal transduction pathways. Probably acts as a transcriptional activator (By similarity). From Nicotiana sylvestris (Wood tobacco) (South American tobacco).
   5466..5490    -  protein_bind   attB2: mutant version of attB; recombination site for the Gateway® BP reaction BP Clonase™
   5519..5608    +  CDS            3xHA: three tandem HA epitope tags
   5642..5894    +  terminator     NOS terminator: nopaline synthase terminator and poly(A) signal
   6323..6575    -  terminator     NOS terminator: nopaline synthase terminator and poly(A) signal
   6599..7027    -  CDS            nos (fragment): DHNO_AGRT7 - Protein inferred from homology: Swiss-Prot protein existence level 3. From Agrobacterium tumefaciens (strain T37).
   7043..8068    -  CDS            HygR: aminoglycoside phosphotransferase from E. coli; aph(4)-Ia; confers resistance to hygromycin
   8078..8422    -  promoter       CaMV 35S promoter: strong constitutive promoter from cauliflower mosaic virus
   8079..8125    -  promoter       minimal CaMV 35S promoter: minimal 35S promoter from cauliflower mosaic virus
   8560..8715    +  CDS            lacZα (fragment) (sequence partly withheld): LacZα fragment of β-galactosidase; lacZ fragment
   8713..9013    +  rep_origin     M13 ori (fragment) (sequence partly withheld): M13 bacteriophage origin of replication; arrow indicates direction of (+) strand synthesis
   9014..9144    +  CDS            lacI (fragment): lac repressor; lacI; The lac repressor binds to the lac operator to inhibit transcription in E. coli. This inhibition can be relieved by adding lactose or isopropyl-β-D-thiogalactopyranoside (IPTG).
   9198..9222    -  misc_feature   LB T-DNA repeat: left border repeat from nopaline C58 T-DNA
  10679..10798   -  CDS            tetR (fragment): TETR1_ECOLX - Experimental evidence at protein level: Swiss-Prot protein existence level 1. TetR is the repressor of the tetracycline resistance element; its N-terminal region forms a helix-turn-helix structure and binds DNA. Binding of tetracycline to TetR reduces the repressor affinity for the tetracycline resistance gene (tetA) promoter operator sites. From Escherichia coli.
  10818..11966   -  CDS            trfA: trans-acting replication protein that binds to and activates oriV
  12265..13059   -  CDS            KanR: aminoglycoside phosphotransferase; aphA-3; confers resistance to kanamycin
  13251..14018   +  mobile_element IS1: prokaryotic transposable element IS1
  14027..14176   -  CDS            satA (fragment): STA_BACSU - Also known as yyaR. Experimental evidence at protein level: Swiss-Prot protein existence level 1. Involved in resistance to streptothricin, a broad-spectrum antibiotic produced by streptomycetes. Detoxifies streptothricin via acetylation of the beta amino group of the first beta-lysyl moiety of streptothricin. From Bacillus subtilis (strain 168).
  14175..14369   -  CDS            satA (fragment): STA_BACSU - Also known as yyaR. Experimental evidence at protein level: Swiss-Prot protein existence level 1. Involved in resistance to streptothricin, a broad-spectrum antibiotic produced by streptomycetes. Detoxifies streptothricin via acetylation of the beta amino group of the first beta-lysyl moiety of streptothricin. From Bacillus subtilis (strain 168).
  14372..14647   -  CDS            klaC (fragment): KLAC_ECOLX - Also known as telB. Protein predicted: Swiss-Prot protein existence level 4. Belongs to the kla operon, which is associated with cryptic tellurite resistance, and IncW plasmid fertility inhibition. From Escherichia coli.
  14711..15342   -  rep_origin     oriV: incP origin of replication
>Addgene plasmid #126240 | pGWB14-LYX022 | addgene full sequence | sequence record 246331 | Addgene NGS Result
TCGGTCTTGCCTTGCTCGTCGGTGATGTACTTCACCAGCTCCGCGAAGTCGCTCTTCTTGATGGAGCGCA
TGGGGACGTGCTTGGCAATCACGCGCACCCCCCGGCCGTTTTAGCGGCTAAAAAAGTCATGGCTCTGCCC
TCGGGCGGACCACGCCCATCATGACCTTGCCAAGCTCGTCCTGCTTCTCTTCGATCTTCGCCAGCAGGGC
GAGGATCGTGGCATCACCGAACCGCGCCGTGCGCGGGTCGTCGGTGAGCCAGAGTTTCAGCAGGCCGCCC
AGGCGGCCCAGGTCGCCATTGATGCGGGCCAGCTCGCGGACGTGCTCATAGTCCACGACGCCCGTGATTT
TGTAGCCCTGGCCGACGGCCAGCAGGTAGGCCGACAGGCTCATGCCGGCCGCCGCCGCCTTTTCCTCAAT
CGCTCTTCGTTCGTCTGGAAGGCAGTACACCTTGATAGGTGGGCTGCCCTTCCTGGTTGGCTTGGTTTCA
TCAGCCATCCGCTTGCCCTCATCTGTTACGCCGGCGGTAGCCGGCCAGCCTCGCAGAGCAGGATTCCCGT
TGAGCACCGCCAGGTGCGAATAAGGGACAGTGAAGAAGGAACACCCGCTCGCGGGTGGGCCTACTTCACC
TATCCTGCCCGGCTGACGCCGTTGGATACACCAAGGAAAGTCTACACGAACCCTTTGGCAAAATCCTGTA
TATCGTGCGAAAAAGGATGGATATACCGAAAAAATCGCTATAATGACCCCGAAGCAGGGTTATGCAGCGG
AAAAGCGCCACGCTTCCCGAAGGGAGAAAGGCGGACAGGTATCCGGTAAGCGGCAGGGTCGGAACAGGAG
AGCGCACGAGGGAGCTTCCAGGGGGAAACGCCTGGTATCTTTATAGTCCTGTCGGGTTTCGCCACCTCTG
ACTTGAGCGTCGATTTTTGTGATGCTCGTCAGGGGGGCGGAGCCTATGGAAAAACGCCAGCAACGCGGCC
TTTTTACGGTTCCTGGCCTTTTGCTGGCCTTTTGCTCACATGTTCTTTCCTGCGTTATCCCCTGATTCTG
TGGATAACCGTATTACCGCCTTTGAGTGAGCTGATACCGCTCGCCGCAGCCGAACGACCGAGCGCAGCGA
GTCAGTGAGCGAGGAAGCGGAAGAGCGCCAGAAGGCCGCCAGAGAGGCCGAGCGCGGCCGTGAGGCTTGG
ACGCTAGGGCAGGGCATGAAAAAGCCCGTAGCGGGCTGCTACGGGCGTCTGACGCGGTGGAAAGGGGGAG
GGGATGTTGTCTACATGGCTCTGCTGTAGTGAGTGGGTTGCGCTCCGGCAGCGGTCCTGATCAATCGTCA
CCCTTTCTCGGTCCTTCAACGTTCCTGACAACGAGCCTCCTTTTCGCCAATCCATCGACAATCACCGCGA
GTCCCTGCTCGAACGCTGCGTCCGGACCGGCTTCGTCGAAGGCGTCTATCGCGGCCCGCAACAGCGGCGA
GAGCGGAGCCTGTTCAACGGTGCCGCCGCGCTCGCCGGCATCGCTGTCGCCGGCCTGCTCCTCAAGCACG
GCCCCAACAGTGAAGTAGCTGATTGTCATCAGCGCATTGACGGCGTCCCCGGCCGAAAAACCCGCCTCGC
AGAGGAAGCGAAGCTGCGCGTCGGCCGTTTCCATCTGCGGTGCGCCCGGTCGCGTGCCGGCATGGATGCG
CGCGCCATCGCGGTAGGCGAGCAGCGCCTGCCTGAAGCTGCGGGCATTCCCGATCAGAAATGAGCGCCAG
TCGTCGTCGGCTCTCGGCACCGAATGCGTATGATTCTCCGCCAGCATGGCTTCGGCCAGTGCGTCGAGCA
GCGCCCGCTTGTTCCTGAAGTGCCAGTAAAGCGCCGGCTGCTGAACCCCCAACCGTTCCGCCAGTTTGCG
TGTCGTCAGACCGTCTACGCCGACCTCGTTCAACAGGTCCAGGGCGGCACGGATCACTGTATTCGGCTGC
AACTTTGTCATGCTTGACACTTTATCACTGATAAACATAATATGTCCACCAACTTATCAGTGATAAAGAA
TCCGCGCGTTCAATCGGACCAGCGGAGGCTGGTCCGGAGGCCAGACGTGAAACCCAACATACCCCTGATC
GTAATTCTGAGCACTGTCGCGCTCGACGCTGTCGGCATCGGCCTGATTATGCCGGTGCTGCCGGGCCTCC
TGCGCGATCTGGTTCACTCGAACGACGTCACCGCCCACTATGGCATTCTGCTGGCGCTGTATGCGTTGGT
GCAATTTGCCTGCGCACCTGTGCTGGGCGCGCTGTCGGATCGTTTCGGGCGGCGGCCAATCTTGCTCGTC
TCGCTGGCCGGCGCCAGATCTGGGGAACCCTGTGGTTGGCATGCACATACAAATGGACGAACGGATAAAC
CTTTTCACGCCCTTTTAAATATCCGATTATTCTAATAAACGCTCTTTTCTCTTAGGTTTACCCGCCAATA
TATCCTGTCAAACACTGATAGTTTAAACGTTGCGATTAAGAATTCGAGCTCGGTACCCCCCTACTCCAAA
AATGTCAAAGATACAGTCTCAGAAGACCAAAGGGCTATTGAGACTTTTCAACAAAGGGTAATTTCGGGAA
ACCTCCTCGGATTCCATTGCCCAGCTATCTGTCACTTCATCGAAAGGACAGTAGAAAAGGAAGGTGGCTC
CTACAAATGCCATCATTGCGATAAAGGAAAGGCTATCATTCAAGATGCCTCTGCCGACAGTGGTCCCAAA
GATGGACCCCCACCCACGAGGAGCATCGTGGAAAAAGAAGACGTTCCAACCACGTCTTCAAAGCAAGTGG
ATTGATGTGACATCTCCACTGACGTAAGGGATGACGCACAATCCCACTATCCTTCGCAAGACCCTTCCTC
TATATAAGGAAGTTCATTTCATTTGGAGAGGACAGCCCAAGCTTCGACTCTAGAGGATCCCCTTAAATCG
ATATGGAACGAGCTATACAAGGAAACGACGCTAGGGAACAAGCTAACAGTGAACGTTGGGATGGAGGATC
AGGAGGTACCACTTCTCCCTTCAAACTTCCTGACGAAAGTCCGAGTTGGACTGAGTGGCGGCTACATAAC
GATGAGACGAATTCGAATCAAGATAATCCCCTTGGTTTCAAGGAAAGCTGGGGTTTCGGGAAAGTTGTAT
TTAAGAGATATCTCAGATACGACAGGACGGAAGCTTCACTGCACAGAGTCCTTGGATCTTGGACGGGAGA
TTCGGTTAACTATGCAGCATCTCGATTTTTCGGTTTCGACCAGATCGGATGTACCTATAGTATTCGGTTT
CGAGGAGTTAGTATCACCGTTTCTGGAGGGTCTCGAACTCTTCAGCATCTCTGTGAGATGGCAATTCGGT
CTAAGCAAGAACTGCTACAGCTTGCCCCAATCGAAGTGGAAAGTAATGTATCAAGAGGATGCCCTGAAGG
TACTCAAACCTTCGAAAAAGAAAGCGAGTAAGTCGAGGGCGAGCTCGAATTCGGTACGCTGAAATCACCA
GTCTCTCTCTACAAATCTATCTCTCTCTATTTTCTCCATAAATAATGTGTGAGTAGTTTCCCGATAAGGG
AAATTAGGGTTCTTATAGGGTTTCGCTCATGTGTTGAGCATATAAGAAACCCTTAGTATGTATTTGTATT
TGTAAAATACTTCTATCAATAAAATTTCTAATTCCTAAAACCAAAATCCAGTACTAAAATCCAGATCTCC
CTGCAGGTCCCCAGATTAGCCTTTTCAATTTCAGAAAGAATGCTAACCCACAGATGGTTAGAGAGGCTTA
CGCAGCAGGTCTCATCAAGACGATCTACCCGAGCAATAATCTCCAGGAAATCAAATACCTTCCCAAGAAG
GTTAAAGATGCAGTCAAAAGATTCAGGACTAACTGCATCAAGAACACAGAGAAAGATATATTTCTCAAGA
TCAGAAGTACTATTCCAGTATGGACGATTCAAGGCTTGCTTCACAAACCAAGGCAAGTAATAGAGATTGG
AGTCTCTAAAAAGGTAGTTCCCACTGAATCAAAGGCCATGGAGTCAAAGATTCAAATAGAGGACCTAACA
GAACTCGCCGTAAAGACTGGCGAACAGTTCATACAGAGTCTCTTACGACTCAATGACAAGAAGAAAATCT
TCGTCAACATGGTGGAGCACGACACACTTGTCTACTCCAAAAATATCAAAGATACAGTCTCAGAAGACCA
AAGGGCAATTGAGACTTTTCAACAAAGGGTAATATCCGGAAACCTCCTCGGATTCCATTGCCCAGCTATC
TGTCACTTTATTGTGAAGATAGTGGAAAAGGAAGGTGGCTCCTACAAATGCCATCATTGCGATAAAGGAA
AGGCCATCGTTGAAGATGCCTCTGCCGACAGTGGTCCCAAAGATGGACCCCCACCCACGAGGAGCATCGT
GGAAAAAGAAGACGTTCCAACCACGTCTTCAAAGCAAGTGGATTGATGTGATATCTCCACTGACGTAAGG
GATGACGCACAATCCCACTATCCTTCGCAAGACCCTTCCTCTATATAAGGAAGTTCATTTCATTTGGAGA
GAACACGGGGGACAAGTTTGTACAAAAAAGCAGGCTCCACCACTAGTATGGCATCACCACAAGAGAAATG
CACACTTGATTTGATTAGGCAGCATCTTCTTGATGATGTTGCTTTTATGGATTATTACTGCTCCGAACCA
ACCACCCTTTATTCCCAAAGCTCCTCCTCTTCTGACTCTCTTGACCAGACTTTCTCTTTTGAACCAACAC
TCGACTATGGCAACACATCACAAAATTCCAGTCTTGAAATCTCTAGCTTCTTTGACCATTCAAAAACAGA
GTGTGACTGGTTTGAGTTCGAGACAAATTCAAAGGTGTCAGCTGCTTGTAGCAATTTAAATTCTCGGAAG
CAAACAAGCTTCAAAGGACGCAAGCCTTCTCTGAACATTGTGATACCCCTGAAGCAGCAGGAGGTTGTTC
AGAAAGTGGGAATTTCCAGCGAGAGCGAGAAGAAGCATTACAGAGGAGTTAGGCAAAGGCCATGGGGAAA
GTTCGCAGCTGAAATTCGTGACCCCAACCGAAAAGGGACTCGGGTTTGGTTAGGAACCTTTGACACTGCC
TTAGAGGCGGCTAAGGCGTATGATAGGGCGGCGTTTAAACTTAGAGGCAGTAAAGCAATAGTGAATTTCC
CTCTCGAAGTTGCAAACTTTAAGCAAGAATATAATAATGAGATTCCACAGTCGGCGAACTCAGGCCGGAA
AAGGGTGAGAGGAACAGAGGATGAGGAGCAATTAGCTATCAATAAGGAAATGAAAAGAGAAGAAGAAAGG
GTCCATACGGCGGCGGCTCCATTAACGCCGACAAGTTGGTCGGCGATTTGGGACAGTGGAGATGCGAAGG
GTAGTTTTGAGGTGCCGCCGCTTTCCCCATTATCTCCTCATATGGCCTATTCTCAGCTTGTCATGATACC
CGGGGACCCAGCTTTCTTGTACAAAGTGGTTGATAACAGCGGGTTAATTAACATCTTTTACCCATACGAT
GTTCCTGACTATGCGGGCTATCCCTATGACGTCCCGGACTATGCAGGATCCTATCCATATGACGTTCCAG
ATTACGCTGCTCAGTGCAGCGCTTAGAGCTCGAATTTCCCCGATCGTTCAAACATTTGGCAATAAAGTTT
CTTAAGATTGAATCCTGTTGCCGGTCTTGCGATGATTATCATATAATTTCTGTTGAATTACGTTAAGCAT
GTAATAATTAACATGTAATGCATGACGTTATTTATGAGATGGGTTTTTATGATTAGAGTCCCGCAATTAT
ACATTTAATACGCGATAGAAAACAAAATATAGCGCGCAAACTAGGATAAATTATCGCGCGCGGTGTCATC
TATGTTACTAGATCGGGAATTAGCTTCATCAACGCAAGACATGCGCACGACCGTCTGACAGGAGAGGAAT
TTCCGACGAGCACAGAAAGGACTTGCTCTTGGACGTAGGCCTATTTCTCAGGCACATGTATCAAGTGTTC
GGACGTGGGTTTTCGATGGTGTATCAGCCGCCGCCAACTGGGAGATGAGGAGGCTTTCTTGGGGGGCAGT
CAGCAGTTCATTTCACAAGACAGAGGAACTTGTAAGGAGATGCACTGATTTATCTTGGCGCAAACCAGCA
GGACGAATTAGTGGGAATAGCCCGCGAATATCTAAGTTATGCCTGTCGGCATGAGCAGAAACTTCCAATT
CGAAACAGTTTGGAGAGGTTGTTTTTGGGCATACCTTTTGTTAGTCAGCCTCTCGATTGCTCATCGTCAT
TACACAGTACCGAAGTTTGATCGATCTAGTAACATAGATGACACCGCGCGCGATAATTTATCCTAGTTTG
CGCGCTATATTTTGTTTTCTATCGCGTATTAAATGTATAATTGCGGGACTCTAATCATAAAAACCCATCT
CATAAATAACGTCATGCATTACATGTTAATTATTACATGCTTAACGTAATTCAACAGAAATTATATGATA
ATCATCGCAAGACCGGCAACAGGATTCAATCTTAAGAAACTTTATTGCCAAATGTTTGAACGATCTGCTT
CGACGCACTCCTTCTTTACTCCACCATCTCGTCCTTATTGAAAACGTGGGTAGCACCAAAACGAATCAAG
TCGCTGGAACTGAAGTTACCAATCACGCTGGATGATTTGCCAGTTGGATTAATCTTGCCTTTCCCCGCAT
GAATAATATTGATGAATGCATGCGTGAGGGGTATTTCGATTTTGGCAATAGCTGCAATTGCCGCGACATC
CTCCAACGAGCATAATTCTTCAGAAAAATAGCGATGTTCCATGTTGTCAGGGCATGCATGATGCACGTTA
TGAGGTGACGGTGCTAGGCAGTATTCCCTCAAAGTTTCATAGTCAGTATCATATTCATCATTGCATTCCT
GCAAGAGAGAATTGAGACGCAATCCACACGCTGCGGCAACCTTCCGGCGTTCGTGGTCTATTTGCTCTTG
GACGTTGCAAACGTAAGTGTTGGATCCCGGTCGGCATCTACTCTATTCCTTTGCCCTCGGACGAGTGCTG
GGGCGTCGGTTTCCACTATCGGCGAGTACTTCTACACAGCCATCGGTCCAGACGGCCGCGCTTCTGCGGG
CGATTTGTGTACGCCCGACAGTCCCGGCTCCGGATCGGACGATTGCGTCGCATCGACCCTGCGCCCAAGC
TGCATCATCGAAATTGCCGTCAACCAAGCTCTGATAGAGTTGGTCAAGACCAATGCGGAGCATATACGCC
CGGAGCCGCGGCGATCCTGCAAGCTCCGGATGCCTCCGCTCGAAGTAGCGCGTCTGCTGCTCCATACAAG
CCAACCACGGCCTCCAGAAGAAGATGTTGGCGACCTCGTATTGGGAATCCCCGAACATCGCCTCGCTCCA
GTCAATGACCGCTGTTATGCGGCCATTGTCCGTCAGGACATTGTTGGAGCCGAAATCCGCGTGCACGAGG
TGCCGGACTTCGGGGCAGTCCTCGGCCCAAAGCATCAGCTCATCGAGAGCCTGCGCGACGGACGCACTGA
CGGTGTCGTCCATCACAGTTTGCCAGTGATACACATGGGGATCAGCAATCGCGCATATGAAATCACGCCA
TGTAGTGTATTGACCGATTCCTTGCGGTCCGAATGGGCCGAACCCGCTCGTCTGGCTAAGATCGGCCGCA
GCGATCGCATCCATGGCCTCCGCGACCGGCTGCAGAACAGCGGGCAGTTCGGTTTCAGGCAGGTCTTGCA
ACGTGACACCCTGTGCACGGCGGGAGATGCAATAGGTCAGGCTCTCGCTGAATTCCCCAATGTCAAGCAC
TTCCGGAATCGGGAGCGCGGCCGATGCAAAGTGCCGATAAACATAACGATCTTTGTAGAAACCATCGGCG
CAGCTATTTACCCGCAGGACATATCCACGCCCTCCTACATCGAAGCTGAAAGCACGAGATTCTTCGCCCT
CCGAGAGCTGCATCAGGTCGGAGACGCTGTCGAACTTTTCGATCAGAAACTTCTCGACAGACGTCGCGGT
GAGTTCAGGCTTTTTCATATCGGGGTCGTCCTCTCCAAATGAAATGAACTTCCTTATATAGAGGAAGGGT
CTTGCGAAGGATAGTGGGATTGTGCGTCATCCCTTACGTCAGTGGAGATATCACATCAATCCACTTGCTT
TGAAGACGTGGTTGGAACGTCTTCTTTTTCCACGATGCTCCTCGTGGGTGGGGGTCCATCTTTGGGACCA
CTGTCGGCAGAGGCATCTTGAACGATAGCCTTTCCTTTATCGCAATGATGGCATTTGTAGGTGCCACCTT
CCTTTTCTACTGTCCTTTTGATGAAGTGACAGATAGCTGGGCAATGGAATCCGAGGAGGTTTCCCGATAT
TACCCTTTGTTGAAAAGTCTCAATAGCCCTTTGGTCTTCTGAGACTGTATCTTTGATATTCTTGGAGTAG
ACGAGAGTGTCGTGCTCCACCATGTTGACGGATCTCTAGGACGCGTCGACGCGTCGACGCGTCGACGCGT
CGACGCGTCCTAGAAGCTAATTCACTGGCCGTCGTTTTACAACGTCGTGACTGGGAAAACCCTGGCGTTA
CCCAACTTAATCGCCTTGCAGCACATCCCCCTTTCGCCAGCTGGCGTAATAGCGAAGAGGCCCGCACCGA
TCGCCCTTCCCAACAGTTGCGCAGCCTGAATG
[44 nt withheld, positions 8713-8756]
C
[141 nt withheld, positions 8758-8898]
CCTTTGACGTTGGAGTCCACGTTCTTT
[37 nt withheld, positions 8926-8962]
ACCCTATCTCGGGCTATTCTTTTGATTTATAAGGGATTTTGCCGATTTCGGAACCACCATCAAACAGGAT
TTTCGCCTGCTGGGGCAAACCAGCGTGGACCGCTTGCTGCAACTCTCTCAGGGCCAGGCGGTGAAGGGCA
ATCAGCTGTTGCCCGTCTCACTGGTGAAAAGAAAAACCACCCCAGTACATTAAAAACGTCCGCAATGTGT
TATTAAGTTGTCTAAGCGTCAATTTGTTTACACCACAATATATCCTGCCACCAGCCAGCCAACAGCTCCC
CGACCGGCAGCTCGGCACAAAATCACCACTCGATACAGGCAGCCCATCAGTCCGGGACGGCGTCAGCGGG
AGAGCCGTTGTAAGGCGGCAGACTTTGCTCATGTTACCGATGCTATTCGGAAGAACGGCAACTAAGCTGC
CGGGTTTGAAACACGGATGATCTCGCGGAGGGTAGCATGTTGATTGTAACGATGACAGAGCGTTGCTGCC
TGTGATCAAATATCATCTCCCTCGCAGAGATCCGAATTATCAGCCTTCTTATTCATTTCTCGCTTAACCG
TGACAGGCTGTCGATCTTGAGAACTATGCCGACATAATAGGAAATCGCTGGATAAAGCCGCTGAGGAAGC
TGAGTGGCGCTATTTCTTTAGAAGTGAACGTTGACGATATCAACTCCCCTATCCATTGCTCACCGAATGG
TACAGGTCGGGGACCCGAAGTTCCGACTGTCGGCCTGATGCATCCCCGGCTGATCGACCCCAGATCTGGG
GCTGAGAAAGCCCAGTAAGGAAACAACTGTAGGTTCGAGTCGCGAGATCCCCCGGAACCAAAGGAAGTAG
GTTAAACCCGCTCCGATCAGGCCGAGCCACGCCAGGCCGAGAACATTGGTTCCTGTAGGCATCGGGATTG
GCGGATCAAACACTAAAGCTACTGGAACGAGCAGAAGTCCTCCGGCCGCCAGTTGCCAGGCGGTAAAGGT
GAGCAGAGGCACGGGAGGTTGCCACTTGCGGGTCAGCACGGTTCCGAACGCCATGGAAACCGCCCCCGCC
AGGCCCGCTGCGACGCCGACAGGATCTAGCGCTGCGTTTGGTGTCAACACCAACAGCGCCACGCCCGCAG
TTCCGCAAATAGCCCCCAGGACCGCCATCAATCGTATCGGGCTACCTAGCAGAGCGGCAGAGATGAACAC
GACCATCAGCGGCTGCACAGCGCCTACCGTCGCCGCGACCCCGCCCGGCAGGCGGTAGACCGAAATAAAC
AACAAGCTCCAGAATAGCGAAATATTAAGTGCGCCGAGGATGAAGATGCGCATCCACCAGATTCCCGTTG
GAATCTGTCGGACGATCATCACGAGCAATAAACCCGCCGGCAACGCCCGCAGCAGCATACCGGCGACCCC
TCGGCCTCGCTGTTCGGGCTCCACGAAAACGCCGGACAGATGCGCCTTGTGAGCGTCCTTGGGGCCGTCC
TCCTGTTTGAAGACCGACAGCCCAATGATCTCGCCGTCGATGTAGGCGCCGAATGCCACGGCATCTCGCA
ACCGTTCAGCGAACGCCTCCATGGGCTTTTTCTCCTCGTGCTCGTAAACGGACCCGAACATCTCTGGAGC
TTTCTTCAGGGCCGACAATCGGATCTCGCGGAAATCCTGCACGTCGGCCGCTCCAAGCCGTCGAATCTGA
GCCTTAATCACAATTGTCAATTTTAATCCTCTGTTTATCGGCAGTTCGTAGAGCGCGCCGTGCGTCCCGA
GCGATACTGAGCGAAGCAAGTGCGTCGAGCAGTGCCCGCTTGTTCCTGAAATGCCAGTAAAGCGCTGGCT
GCTGAACCCCCAGCCGGAACTGACCCCACAAGGCCCTAGCGTTTGCAATGCACCAGGTCATCATTGACCC
AGGCGTGTTCCACCAGGCCGCTGCCTCGCAACTCTTCGCAGGCTTCGCCGACCTGCTCGCGCCACTTCTT
CACGCGGGTGGAATCCGATCCGCACATGAGGCGGAAGGTTTCCAGCTTGAGCGGGTACGGCTCCCGGTGC
GAGCTGAAATAGTCGAACATCCGTCGGGCCGTCGGCGACAGCTTGCGGTACTTCTCCCATATGAATTTCG
TGTAGTGGTCGCCAGCAAACAGCACGACGATTTCCTCGTCGATCAGGACCTGGCAACGGGACGTTTTCTT
GCCACGGTCCAGGACGCGGAAGCGGTGCAGCAGCGACACCGATTCCAGGTGCCCAACGCGGTCGGACGTG
AAGCCCATCGCCGTCGCCTGTAGGCGCGACAGGCATTCCTCGGCCTTCGTGTAATACCGGCCATTGATCG
ACCAGCCCAGGTCCTGGCAAAGCTCGTAGAACGTGAAGGTGATCGGCTCGCCGATAGGGGTGCGCTTCGC
GTACTCCAACACCTGCTGCCACACCAGTTCGTCATCGTCGGCCCGCAGCTCGACGCCGGTGTAGGTGATC
TTCACGTCCTTGTTGACGTGGAAAATGACCTTGTTTTGCAGCGCCTCGCGCGGGATTTTCTTGTTGCGCG
TGGTGAACAGGGCAGAGCGGGCCGTGTCGTTTGGCATCGCTCGCATCGTGTCCGGCCACGGCGCAATATC
GAACAAGGAAAGCTGCATTTCCTTGATCTGCTGCTTCGTGTGTTTCAGCAACGCGGCCTGCTTGGCCTCG
CTGACCTGTTTTGCCAGGTCCTCGCCGGCGGTTTTTCGCTTCTTGGTCGTCATAGTTCCTCGCGTGTCGA
TGGTCATCGACTTCGCCAAACCTGCCGCCTCCTGTTCGAGACGACGCGAACGCTCCACGGCGGCCGATGG
CGCGGGCAGGGCAGGGGGAGCCAGTTGCACGCTGTCGCGCTCGATCTTGGCCGTAGCTTGCTGGACCATC
GAGCCGACGGACTGGAAGGTTTCGCGGGGCGCACGCATGACGGTGCGGCTTGCGATGGTTTCGGCATCCT
CGGCGGAAAACCCCGCGTCGATCAGTTCTTGCCTGTATGCCTTCCGGTCAAACGTCCGATTCATTCACCC
TCCTTGCGGGATTGCCCCGACTCACGCCGGGGCAATGTGCCCTTATTCCTGATTTGACCCGCCTGGTGCC
TTGGTGTCCAGATAATCCACCTTATCGGCAATGAAGTCGGTCCCGTAGACCGTCTGGCCGTCCTTCTCGT
ACTTGGTATTCCGAATCTTGCCCTGCACGAATACCAGCGACCCCTTGCCCAAATACTTGCCGTGGGCCTC
GGCCTGAGAGCCAAAACACTTGATGCGGAAGAAGTCGGTGCGCTCCTGCTTGTCGCCGGCATCGTTGCGC
CACATCTAGGTACTAAAACAATTCATCCAGTAAAATATAATATTTTATTTTCTCCCAATCAGGCTTGATC
CCCAGTAAGTCAAAAAATAGCTCGACATACTGTTCTTCCCCGATATCCTCCCTGATCGACCGGACGCAGA
AGGCAATGTCATACCACTTGTCCGCCCTGCCGCTTCTCCCAAGATCAATAAAGCCACTTACTTTGCCATC
TTTCACAAAGATGTTGCTGTCTCCCAGGTCGCCGTGGGAAAAGACAAGTTCCTCTTCGGGCTTTTCCGTC
TTTAAAAAATCATACAGCTCGCGCGGATCTTTAAATGGAGTGTCTTCTTCCCAGTTTTCGCAATCCACAT
CGGCCAGATCGTTATTCAGTAAGTAATCCAATTCGGCTAAGCGGCTGTCTAAGCTATTCGTATAGGGACA
ATCCGATATGTCGATGGAGTGAAAGAGCCTGATGCACTCCGCATACAGCTCGATAATCTTTTCAGGGCTT
TGTTCATCTTCATACTCTTCCGAGCAAAGGACGCCATCGGCCTCACTCATGAGCAGATTGCTCCAGCCAT
CATGCCGTTCAAAGTGCAGGACCTTTGGAACAGGCAGCTTTCCTTCCAGCCATAGCATCATGTCCTTTTC
CCGTTCCACATCATAGGTGGTCCCTTTATACCGGCTGTCCGTCATTTTTAAATATAGGTTTTCATTTTCT
CCCACCAGCTTATATACCTTAGCAGGAGACATTCCTTCCGTATCTTTTACGCAGCGGTATTTTTCGATCA
GTTTTTTCAATTCCGGTGATATTCTCATTTTAGCCATTTATTATTTCCTTCCTCTTTTCTACAGTATTTA
AAGATACCCCAAGAAGCTAATTATAACAAGACGAACTCCAATTCACTGTTCCTTGCATTCTAAAACCTTA
AATACCAGAAAACAGCTTTTTCAAAGTTGTTTTCAAAGTTGGCGTATAACATAGTATCGACGGAGCCGAT
TTTGAAACCACAATTATGGGTGATGCTGCCAACTTACTGATTTAGTGTATGATGGTGTTTTTGAGGTGCT
CCAGTGGCTTCTGTTTCTATCAGCTGTCCCTCCTGTTCAGCTACTGACGGGGTGGTGCGTAACGGCAAAA
GCACCGCCGGACATCAGCGCTATCTCTGCTCTCACTGCCGTAAAACATGGCAACTGCAGTTCACTTACAC
CGCTTCTCAACCCGGTACGCACCAGAAAATCATTGATATGGCCATGAATGGCGTTGGATGCCGGGCAACA
GCCCGCATTATGGGCGTTGGCCTCAACACGATTTTACGTCACTTAAAAAACTCAGGCCGCAGTCGGTAAC
CTCGCGCATACAGCCGGGCAGTGACGTCATCGTCTGCGCGGAAATGGACGAACAGTGGGGCTATGTCGGG
GCTAAATCGCGCCAGCGCTGGCTGTTTTACGCGTATGACAGTCTCCGGAAGACGGTTGTTGCGCACGTAT
TCGGTGAACGCACTATGGCGACGCTGGGGCGTCTTATGAGCCTGCTGTCACCCTTTGACGTGGTGATATG
GATGACGGATGGCTGGCCGCTGTATGAATCCCGCCTGAAGGGAAAGCTGCACGTAATCAGCAAGCGATAT
ACGCAGCGAATTGAGCGGCATAACCTGAATCTGAGGCAGCACCTGGCACGGCTGGGACGGAAGTCGCTGT
CGTTCTCAAAATCGGTGGAGCTGCATGACAAAGTCATCGGGCATTATCTGAACATAAAACACTATCAATA
AGTTGGAGTCATTACCCAATTATGATAGAATTTACAAGCTATAAGGTTATTGTCCTGGGTTTCAAGCATT
AGTCCATGCAAGTTTTTATGCTTTGCCCATTCTATAGATATATTGATAAGCGCGCTGCCTATGCCTTGCC
CCCTGAAATCCTTACATACGGCGATATCTTCTATATAAAAGATATATTATCTTATCAGTATTGTCAATAT
ATTCAAGGCAATCTGCCTCCTCATCCTCTTCATCCTCTTCGTCTTGGTAGCTTTTTAAATATGGCGCTTC
ATAGAGTAATTCTGTAAAGGTCCAATTCTCGTTTTCATACCTCGGTATAATCTTACCTATCACCTCAAAT
GGTTCGCTGGGTTTATCGCACCCCCGAACACGAGCACGGCACCCGCGACCACTATGCCAAGAATGCCCAA
GGTAAAAATTGCCGGCCCCGCCATGAAGTCCGTGAATGCCCCGACGGCCGAAGTGAAGGGCAGGCCGCCA
CCCAGGCCGCCGCCCTCACTGCCCGGCACCTGGTCGCTGAATGTCGATGCCAGCACCTGCGGCACGTCAA
TGCTTCCGGGCGTCGCGCTCGGGCTGATCGCCCATCCCGTTACTGCCCCGATCCCGGCAATGGCAAGGAC
TGCCAGCGCTGCCATTTTTGGGGTGAGGCCGTTCGCGGCCGAGGGGCGCAGCCCCTGGGGGGATGGGAGG
CCCGCGTTAGCGGGCCGGGAGGGTTCGAGAAGGGGGGGCACCCCCCTTCGGCGTGCGCGGTCACGCGCAC
AGGGCGCAGCCCTGGTTAAAAACAAGGTTTATAAATATTGGTTTAAAAGCAGGTTAAAAGACAGGTTAGC
GGTGGCCGAAAAACGGGCGGAAACCCTTGCAAATGCTGGATTTTCTGCCTGTGGACAGCCCCTCAAATGT
CAATAGGTGCGCCCCTCATCTGTCAGCACTCTGCCCCTCAAGTGTCAAGGATCGCGCCCCTCATCTGTCA
GTAGTCGCGCCCCTCAAGTGTCAATACCGCAGGGCACTTATCCCCAGGCTTGTCCACATCATCTGTGGGA
AACTCGCGTAAAATCAGGCGTTTTCGCCGATTTGCGAGGCTGGCCAGCTCCACGTCGCCGGCCGAAATCG
AGCCTGCCCCTCATCTGTCAACGCCGCGCCGGGTGAGTCGGCCCCTCAAGTGTCAACGTCCGCCCCTCAT
CTGTCAGTGAGGGCCAAGTTTTCCGCGAGGTATCCACAACGCCGGCGGCCGCGGTGTCTCGCACACGGCT
TCGACGGCGTTTCTGGCGCGTTTGCAGGGCCATAGACGGCCGCCAGCCCAGCGGCGAGGGCAACCAGCCC
GGTGAGCGTCGGAAAGGCGC
