>Addgene plasmid #126240 | pGWB14-LYX022 | depositor partial sequence | sequence record 241514 | Niben101Scf00163g22002.1
ATGGCATCACCACAAGAGAAATGCACACTTGATTTGATTAGGCAGCATCTTCTTGATGATGTTGCTTTTA
TGGATTATTACTGCTCCGAACCAACCACCCTTTATTCCCAAAGCTCCTCCTCTTCTGACTCTCTTGACCA
GACTTTCTCTTTTGAACCAACACTCGACTATGGCAACACATCACAAAATTCCAGTCTTGAAATCTCTAGC
TTCTTTGACCATTCAAAAACAGAGTGTGACTGGTTTGAGTTCGAGACAAATTCAAAGGTGTCAGCTGCTT
GTAGCAATTTAAATTCTCGGAAGCAAACAAGCTTCAAAGGACGCAAGCCTTCTCTGAACATTGTGATACC
CCTGAAGCAGCAGGAGGTTGTTCAGAAAGTGGGAATTTCCAGCGAGAGCGAGAAGAAGCATTACAGAGGA
GTTAGGCAAAGGCCATGGGGAAAGTTCGCAGCTGAAATTCGTGACCCCAACCGAAAAGGGACTCGGGTTT
GGTTAGGAACCTTTGACACTGCCTTAGAGGCGGCTAAGGCGTATGATAGGGCGGCGTTTAAACTTAGAGG
CAGTAAAGCAATAGTGAATTTCCCTCTCGAAGTTGCAAACTTTAAGCAAGAATATAATAATGAGATTCCA
CAGTCGGCGAACTCAGGCCGGAAAAGGGTGAGAGGAACAGAGGATGAGGAGCAATTAGCTATCAATAAGG
AAATGAAAAGAGAAGAAGAAAGGGTCCATACGGCGGCGGCTCCATTAACGCCGACAAGTTGGTCGGCGAT
TTGGGACAGTGGAGATGCGAAGGGTAGTTTTGAGGTGCCGCCGCTTTCCCCATTATCTCCTCATATGGCC
TATTCTCAGCTTGTCATGATA
